Addgene plasmid #59680: pBS-SK(-) Dmel Orco
Purpose: Probe for Drosophila melanogaster Orco expression
Depositing lab: Richard Axel & Leslie Vosshall. Depositing organization: Columbia University. Publication: A spatial map of olfactory receptor expression in the Drosophila antenna. Vosshall LB, Amrein H, Morozov PS, Rzhetsky A, Axel R. Cell. 1999 Mar 5;96(5):725-36. 10.1016/S0092-8674(00)80582-6 PubMed 10089887.
Backbone
  Vector backbone: pBS-SK-
  Backbone manufacturer: Stratagene
  Backbone size w/o insert (bp): 2958
  Vector type: Bacterial Expression
Growth in bacteria
  Bacterial resistance: Ampicillin, 100 μg/mL
  Growth temperature: 37°C
  Growth strain: DH5alpha
  Copy number: High Copy
Gene/Insert
  Gene/Insert name: Orco (alt name: Or83b)
  Species: D. melanogaster (fly)
  Insert size (bp): 1900
  Entrez Gene: Orco (a.k.a. Dmel_CG10609, 83A.2, 83b, A45, CG10609, DOR45, DOR83b, DmORCO, DmOrco, DmelOrco, Dmel\CG10609, OR49, OR83B, OR83b, ORCO, Or83b, OrCo, or83b, orco, vainsA)
  Cloning method: Unknown
  Sequencing primers: 5′ M13-F20; 3′ M13-Rev
Terms and licenses: Academic/Nonprofit Terms; Industry Terms: Not Available to Industry
Depositor comments: source: cDNA
How to cite: pBS-SK(-) Dmel Orco was a gift from Richard Axel & Leslie Vosshall (Addgene plasmid # 59680 ; http://n2t.net/addgene:59680 ; RRID:Addgene_59680)
