[The description below was written by a language model from this plasmid's Addgene catalogue record.]
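Description:
pBS-SK(-) Dmel Orco is a cDNA clone of the Drosophila melanogaster Orco gene (formerly Or83b, CG10609) carried in pBluescript SK(-), a small, high-copy Stratagene phagemid cloning vector of about 3 kb. The plasmid is propagated in standard E. coli cloning strains and selected with ampicillin. Although the repository lists it as a bacterial expression vector, its stated role is as a template for making a probe rather than for producing protein. The insert is roughly 1.9 kb and is noted as cDNA-derived. The cloning method, the restriction sites used and the orientation of the insert relative to the vector are not recorded, and no feature table accompanies the entry.

Orco encodes the broadly expressed odorant receptor co-receptor found in most olfactory sensory neurons of the fly. The deposited purpose is detection of Orco expression, in keeping with the associated work mapping olfactory receptor expression in the Drosophila antenna. Vectors of the pBluescript family generally place the polylinker between opposing T3 and T7 phage RNA polymerase promoters, within a lacZα fragment, and carry an f1 origin for single-stranded DNA rescue. This layout allows labelled sense or antisense riboprobes to be transcribed in vitro from a linearised template for RNA in situ hybridisation. Because insert orientation is not stated, the record does not indicate which promoter yields the antisense strand. The insert is flanked by the standard M13 forward and reverse primer sites, which are listed for sequencing and can be used to confirm the insert and its orientation.
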