>Addgene plasmid #59680 | pBS-SK(-) Dmel Orco | addgene partial sequence | sequence record 96965 | M13pUC-Fwd 5'-CCCAGTCACGACGTTGTAAAACG-3'
TGTAATACGACTCACTATAGGGCGAATTGGGTACCGGGCCCCCCCTCGAGTTTTTTTTTTTTTTTTTTTT
CACTACACATTTATTTAGTTTGCATCTTGAGTTTACATTAAAAGCTCTACGCGTGTACAAAATCGATAAG
TATTTGCAGGCTTCTATGTGCCCCAGAATGTCTCCATTATGCCCCACGAGGCTCGCTCGTCGCAGGTATA
AAATATATAATTTGCGTTATAATTGCTCTGTGATATTGCTGGTTGCACAGTGCGGAGGGGGCAAGGGGCG
GTAGGTGGCTTCTTGGCATTCGCTTTTCTGGTACAAAAATCCATCAGCTTCGCAGCAACTTACTTGAGCT
GCACCAGCACCATAAAGTAGGTGACGACGGCACCCAGAACCGAAGCAAACAAATCCAGGGAGACGGTGAA
GAATTTCGCTCCCGATATGCTCATCGCCTTCTGGCACTGCTGGCACACGATCTGGACGAAGGTCTTGGCC
TCCTCGGAGCCATCGTACCAGTGGCACGAGTAGGCGGCCTCCATGACGGATGAACTCTCTTCAATCAGAC
GATTGCCAAAGATGCAAAAGTGGAACACCTGGGCCAGCGCGTATCCTAGGTATCCGACGACTGTGAAGGC
GTAGACATTCACTCCGTTGATTTTGGTGGCCTGGTATGCCAGCAGGGTCAGCTTGATGGTCGAGGTCAGC
ATGTGGAGGAGGAGGGCGGCTCCGTAAGTATCGCCGATGGCAGCCACCAGTCGCACCACGTGCTTGTGCC
GCTCGACCCAGTACTTGATGGCACTGCGCACCATCATCTCCTGCTTTTTGGTCAGCCCGTTGGGATTAGC
GCCGTTCACCAACCCGTTGCCTCCGCCCC
