>Addgene plasmid #59680 | pBS-SK(-) Dmel Orco | addgene partial sequence | sequence record 96966 | M13pUC-Rev 5'-AGCGGATAACAATTTCACACAGG-3'
TGACCATGATTACGCCAAGCTCGAAATTAACCCTCACTAAAGGGAACAAAAGCTGGAGCTCCACCGCGGT
GGCGGCCGCTCTAGAACTAGTGGATCCCCCGGGCTGCAGGAATTCGGCACGAGCTGGTTCCGGAAAGCCT
CATATCTCGTATCTTAAAGTATCCCGGTTAAGCCTTAAAGAGTGAAATGATTGCCTAGACGATTGCTGCA
TTACTGGCACTCAATTAACCCAAGTGTACCAGACAACAATTACATTTGTATTTTTAAAGTTCAATAGCAA
GGATGACAACCTCGATGCAGCCGAGCAAGTACACGGGCCTGGTCGCCGACCTGATGCCCAACATCCGGGC
GATGAAGTACTCCGGCCTGTTCATGCACAACTTCACGGGCGGCAGTGCCTTCATGAAGAAGGTGTACTCC
TCCGTGCACCTGGTGTTCCTCCTCATGCAGTTCACCTTCATCCTGGTCAACATGGCCCTGAACGCCGAGG
AGGTCAACGAGCTGTCGGGCAACACGATCACGACCCTCTTCTTCACCCACTGCATCACGAAGTTTATCTA
CCTGGCTGTTAACCAGAAGAATTTCTACAGAACATTGAATATATGGAACCAGGTGAACACGCATCCCTTG
TTCGCCGAGTCGGATGCTCGTTACCATTCGATCGCACTGGCGAAGATGAGGAAGCTGTTCTTTCTGGTGA
TGCTGACCACAGTCGCCTCGGCCACCGCCTGGACCACGATCACCTTCTTTGGCGACAGCGTAAAAATGGT
GGTGGACCATGAGACGAACTCCAGCATCCCGGTGGAGATACCCCGGCTGCCGATTAAGTCCTTCTACCCG
TGGAACGCCAGCCACGGCATGTTCTACATGATCAGCTTTGCCTTTCAGATCTACTACGTGCTCTTCTCGA
TGATC
